>Addgene plasmid #123280 | pCEP4-CH115gp160 | depositor full sequence | sequence record 235246 | pCEP4-CH115gp160 sequence 12782 bps
GCCACCATGCCGATGGGCTCCCTTCAACCGCTCGCTACGCTGTATCTTCTCGGCATGTTGGTCGCTAGTG
TGCTGGCTGTCGGTAATCTTTGGGTTACAGTGTACTATGGTGTACCAGTGTGGAGAGAGGCAACCACTAC
TCTTTTCTGTGCTTCCGACGCCAAAGCTTATGACGCGGAAGTTCACAATGTTTGGGCAACGCATGCCTGC
GTACCTACAGACCCCAACCCCCTCGAAATTGATCTCAAAAATGTTACTGAGAACTTTAATATGTGGGAAA
ATAAGATGGTGGATCAAATGCATGAAGATGTAATCAGTCTTTGGGACCAGAGCTTGAAGCCATGCGTGAA
ACTGACGCCCTTGTGTGTGACATTGGAATGCTCTAATGTAACCTTGGAACGGTCAAATGTTTCAAGTAGT
AATGACACCCAGAATAGAACGCACCATGAGTCCATCAAAGAGATGAAAAATTGCAGCTTCAACGCTACCA
CCGAGCTCCGAGATAAAAAGCAAAAGGTGCACGCACTCTTTTATCGCTTGGACATCGTACCGTTGGACGA
GAAGAAAAATAGCAGCGAAAATTCTTCCGAAAGTTACAGGCTCATCAATTGTAATACCAGTGCAATAACA
CAGGCGTGTCCAAAGGTCACTTTCGATCCGATCCCAATCCACTACTGCACTCCAGCAGGATATGCGATAC
TCAAGTGTAAGGACAAGATGTTCAATGGAACCGGACCTTGCCATAATGTGTCAACAGTCCAGTGTACGCA
CGGAATTAAGCCAGTGGTATCTACGCAGCTTCTCTTGAACGGTAGCCTCGCCGAGGGGGAGATAATAATT
CGATCAGAGAACTTGACAGACAATGCAAAGATAATCATAGTACATCTGAATCAATCTGTAGAAATCAACT
GCACACGGCCCTCCAATAACACTAGACAGAGTATCAGAATCGGGCCGGGGCAAACCTTTTACGCCACTGG
AGAGATCATCGGCGACATTAGACAGGCGCACTGTAACATCAGCAGGGCGAGGTGGAATGAAACCCTTCAA
AAGGTGGGTAAAAAACTCGCTGAGCACTTTCAGAATAAGACAATCAAGTTTAACTCATCTTCAGGAGGAG
ATCTCGAAATTACAACTCACAGTTTCAATTGCAGAGGCGAGTTTTTCTATTGCAACACTTCAGGTCTCTT
CAACGGCACATACATGCCCAACGGCACTTTTATCGGGGCCGAAGGCAATTCAACTATAACAATTCCTTGC
CGAATAAAGCAAATCATTAATATGTGGCAAGAAGTAGGCAGAGCCATGTACGCCCCTCCAATCGCTGGCA
ATATAACCTGTAATAGTAATATCACTGGCCTGCTCCTCGTCAGGGACGGGGGTAATATCATTGGGCAAAA
TAATACTGAGACGTTCAGGCCGCTTGGGGGTAACATGAAAGATAATTGGAGAAGTGAACTTTATAAATAT
AAGGTAGTGGAAATAAAGCCCTTGGGCATAGCTCCCACCGACGCGAAGCGGAGGGTCGTAGAACGAGAGA
AGCGCGCGGTGGGTTTGGGTGCCGTATTTCTGGGATTCCTTGGAGCCGCTGGATCCACAATGGGGGCGGC
GTCTCTCACGCTCACAGTTCAAGCGAGGCAACTTCTGAGTGGAATCGTACAGCAACAGAACAACCTGCTT
AGAGCGATCGAAGCTCAGCAGCATTTGCTTCAATTGACTGTATGGGGGATCAAGCAGCTGCAGGCCAGGG
TGCTTGCCATTGAGCGGTACTTGCAAGACCAGCAATTGCTGGGGATCTGGGGTTGTAGCGGAAAACTTAT
TTGCACGACCGCCGTACCGTGGAACGATTCATGGAGCAACAAGTCCTTGACAGACATCTGGAACGGCACG
ACATGGATGCAATGGGATAAGGAGATTAGCACATACACCGACATCATATATTCCCTGCTTGAAGACTCAC
AGATTCAACAGGAAAAGAATGAGAAGGACCTGTTGGCTCTGGACTCATGGAAAAATTTGTGGAATTGGTT
CTCCATCACAAACTGGCTGTGGTATATTAAGATATTCATAATGATTGTAGGGGGGCTTATCGGCTTGCGC
ATTATTTTTGCTGTGCTCTCCATAGTGAATCGGGTAAGGCAAGGATACTCCCCGCTCTCCTTCCAGACAC
TTATACCTAATAGCGGCGGTCCTGACCGGTTGGGTCGCATTGAAGAAGAAGGCGGCGAACAGGACAAAGA
CAGATCCATCCGCCTCGTATCTGGATTCCTCGCATTGGCGTGGGACGATCTCCGGTCCCTCTGTCTGTTT
AGTTATCACCGCCTGAGAGATTTCATTCTCCTGACTGCACGAGTGGTGGAGCTGCTGGGACGGAATAGCC
TTCGAGGGCTCCAGCGAGGTTGGGAGGCCCTTAAGTATCTGGGCTCCCTGGTACAGTACTGGGGGCAAGA
ACTTAAGAAGAGCGCCATTTCACTGTTCGATACCATAGCTATTGCCGTGGCAGAAGGTACTGATCGGATC
ATAGAGCTTGTACAAGGCTTTTGTAGGGCGATCTATAACATTCCGAGACGCATTCGCCAGGGATTTGAGG
CGGCATTGCAGTAGTAACTCGAGGCCGGCAAGGCCGGATCCAGACATGATAAGATACATTGATGAGTTTG
GACAAACCACAACTAGAATGCAGTGAAAAAAATGCTTTATTTGTGAAATTTGTGATGCTATTGCTTTATT
TGTAACCATTATAAGCTGCAATAAACAAGTTAACAACAACAATTGCATTCATTTTATGTTTCAGGTTCAG
GGGGAGGTGTGGGAGGTTTTTTAAAGCAAGTAAAACCTCTACAAATGTGGTATGGCTGATTATGATCCGG
CTGCCTCGCGCGTTTCGGTGATGACGGTGAAAACCTCTGACACATGCAGCTCCCGGAGACGGTCACAGCT
TGTCTGTAAGCGGATGCCGGGAGCAGACAAGCCCGTCAGGGCGCGTCAGCGGGTGTTGGCGGGTGTCGGG
GCGCAGCCATGAGGTCGACTCTAGAGGATCGATCCCCGCCCCGGACGAACTAAACCTGACTACGACATCT
CTGCCCCTTCTTCGCGGGGCAGTGCATGTAATCCCTTCAGTTGGTTGGTACAACTTGCCAACTGGGCCCT
GTTCCACATGTGACACGGGGGGGGACCAAACACAAAGGGGTTCTCTGACTGTAGTTGACATCCTTATAAA
TGGATGTGCACATTTGCCAACACTGAGTGGCTTTCATCCTGGAGCAGACTTTGCAGTCTGTGGACTGCAA
CACAACATTGCCTTTATGTGTAACTCTTGGCTGAAGCTCTTACACCAATGCTGGGGGACATGTACCTCCC
AGGGGCCCAGGAAGACTACGGGAGGCTACACCAACGTCAATCAGAGGGGCCTGTGTAGCTACCGATAAGC
GGACCCTCAAGAGGGCATTAGCAATAGTGTTTATAAGGCCCCCTTGTTAACCCTAAACGGGTAGCATATG
CTTCCCGGGTAGTAGTATATACTATCCAGACTAACCCTAATTCAATAGCATATGTTACCCAACGGGAAGC
ATATGCTATCGAATTAGGGTTAGTAAAAGGGTCCTAAGGAACAGCGATATCTCCCACCCCATGAGCTGTC
ACGGTTTTATTTACATGGGGTCAGGATTCCACGAGGGTAGTGAACCATTTTAGTCACAAGGGCAGTGGCT
GAAGATCAAGGAGCGGGCAGTGAACTCTCCTGAATCTTCGCCTGCTTCTTCATTCTCCTTCGTTTAGCTA
ATAGAATAACTGCTGAGTTGTGAACAGTAAGGTGTATGTGAGGTGCTCGAAAACAAGGTTTCAGGTGACG
CCCCCAGAATAAAATTTGGACGGGGGGTTCAGTGGTGGCATTGTGCTATGACACCAATATAACCCTCACA
AACCCCTTGGGCAATAAATACTAGTGTAGGAATGAAACATTCTGAATATCTTTAACAATAGAAATCCATG
GGGTGGGGACAAGCCGTAAAGACTGGATGTCCATCTCACACGAATTTATGGCTATGGGCAACACATAATC
CTAGTGCAATATGATACTGGGGTTATTAAGATGTGTCCCAGGCAGGGACCAAGACAGGTGAACCATGTTG
TTACACTCTATTTGTAACAAGGGGAAAGAGAGTGGACGCCGACAGCAGCGGACTCCACTGGTTGTCTCTA
ACACCCCCGAAAATTAAACGGGGCTCCACGCCAATGGGGCCCATAAACAAAGACAAGTGGCCACTCTTTT
TTTTGAAATTGTGGAGTGGGGGCACGCGTCAGCCCCCACACGCCGCCCTGCGGTTTTGGACTGTAAAATA
AGGGTGTAATAACTTGGCTGATTGTAACCCCGCTAACCACTGCGGTCAAACCACTTGCCCACAAAACCAC
TAATGGCACCCCGGGGAATACCTGCATAAGTAGGTGGGCGGGCCAAGATAGGGGCGCGATTGCTGCGATC
TGGAGGACAAATTACACACACTTGCGCCTGAGCGCCAAGCACAGGGTTGTTGGTCCTCATATTCACGAGG
TCGCTGAGAGCACGGTGGGCTAATGTTGCCATGGGTAGCATATACTACCCAAATATCTGGATAGCATATG
CTATCCTAATCTATATCTGGGTAGCATAGGCTATCCTAATCTATATCTGGGTAGCATATGCTATCCTAAT
CTATATCTGGGTAGTATATGCTATCCTAATTTATATCTGGGTAGCATAGGCTATCCTAATCTATATCTGG
GTAGCATATGCTATCCTAATCTATATCTGGGTAGTATATGCTATCCTAATCTGTATCCGGGTAGCATATG
CTATCCTAATAGAGATTAGGGTAGTATATGCTATCCTAATTTATATCTGGGTAGCATATACTACCCAAAT
ATCTGGATAGCATATGCTATCCTAATCTATATCTGGGTAGCATATGCTATCCTAATCTATATCTGGGTAG
CATAGGCTATCCTAATCTATATCTGGGTAGCATATGCTATCCTAATCTATATCTGGGTAGTATATGCTAT
CCTAATTTATATCTGGGTAGCATAGGCTATCCTAATCTATATCTGGGTAGCATATGCTATCCTAATCTAT
ATCTGGGTAGTATATGCTATCCTAATCTGTATCCGGGTAGCATATGCTATCCTCATGCATATACAGTCAG
CATATGATACCCAGTAGTAGAGTGGGAGTGCTATCCTTTGCATATGCCGCCACCTCCCAAGGGGGCGTGA
ATTTTCGCTGCTTGTCCTTTTCCTGCATGCTGGTTGCTCCCATTCTTAGGTGAATTTAAGGAGGCCAGGC
TAAAGCCGTCGCATGTCTGATTGCTCACCAGGTAAATGTCGCTAATGTTTTCCAACGCGAGAAGGTGTTG
AGCGCGGAGCTGAGTGACGTGACAACATGGGTATGCCCAATTGCCCCATGTTGGGAGGACGAAAATGGTG
ACAAGACAGATGGCCAGAAATACACCAACAGCACGCATGATGTCTACTGGGGATTTATTCTTTAGTGCGG
GGGAATACACGGCTTTTAATACGATTGAGGGCGTCTCCTAACAAGTTACATCACTCCTGCCCTTCCTCAC
CCTCATCTCCATCACCTCCTTCATCTCCGTCATCTCCGTCATCACCCTCCGCGGCAGCCCCTTCCACCAT
AGGTGGAAACCAGGGAGGCAAATCTACTCCATCGTCAAAGCTGCACACAGTCACCCTGATATTGCAGGTA
GGAGCGGGCTTTGTCATAACAAGGTCCTTAATCGCATCCTTCAAAACCTCAGCAAATATATGAGTTTGTA
AAAAGACCATGAAATAACAGACAATGGACTCCCTTAGCGGGCCAGGTTGTGGGCCGGGTCCAGGGGCCAT
TCCAAAGGGGAGACGACTCAATGGTGTAAGACGACATTGTGGAATAGCAAGGGCAGTTCCTCGCCTTAGG
TTGTAAAGGGAGGTCTTACTACCTCCATATACGAACACACCGGCGACCCAAGTTCCTTCGTCGGTAGTCC
TTTCTACGTGACTCCTAGCCAGGAGAGCTCTTAAACCTTCTGCAATGTTCTCAAATTTCGGGTTGGAACC
TCCTTGACCACGATGCTTTCCAAACCACCCTCCTTTTTTGCGCCTGCCTCCATCACCCTGACCCCGGGGT
CCAGTGCTTGGGCCTTCTCCTGGGTCATCTGCGGGGCCCTGCTCTATCGCTCCCGGGGGCACGTCAGGCT
CACCATCTGGGCCACCTTCTTGGTGGTATTCAAAATAATCGGCTTCCCCTACAGGGTGGAAAAATGGCCT
TCTACCTGGAGGGGGCCTGCGCGGTGGAGACCCGGATGATGATGACTGACTACTGGGACTCCTGGGCCTC
TTTTCTCCACGTCCACGACCTCTCCCCCTGGCTCTTTCACGACTTCCCCCCCTGGCTCTTTCACGTCCTC
TACCCCGGCGGCCTCCACTACCTCCTCGACCCCGGCCTCCACTACCTCCTCGACCCCGGCCTCCACTGCC
TCCTCGACCCCGGCCTCCACCTCCTGCTCCTGCCCCTCCTGCTCCTGCCCCTCCTCCTGCTCCTGCCCCT
CCTGCCCCTCCTGCTCCTGCCCCTCCTGCCCCTCCTGCTCCTGCCCCTCCTGCCCCTCCTGCTCCTGCCC
CTCCTGCCCCTCCTCCTGCTCCTGCCCCTCCTGCCCCTCCTCCTGCTCCTGCCCCTCCTGCCCCTCCTGC
TCCTGCCCCTCCTGCCCCTCCTGCTCCTGCCCCTCCTGCCCCTCCTGCTCCTGCCCCTCCTGCTCCTGCC
CCTCCTGCTCCTGCCCCTCCTGCTCCTGCCCCTCCTGCCCCTCCTGCCCCTCCTCCTGCTCCTGCCCCTC
CTGCTCCTGCCCCTCCTGCCCCTCCTGCCCCTCCTGCTCCTGCCCCTCCTCCTGCTCCTGCCCCTCCTGC
CCCTCCTGCCCCTCCTCCTGCTCCTGCCCCTCCTGCCCCTCCTCCTGCTCCTGCCCCTCCTCCTGCTCCT
GCCCCTCCTGCCCCTCCTGCCCCTCCTCCTGCTCCTGCCCCTCCTGCCCCTCCTCCTGCTCCTGCCCCTC
CTCCTGCTCCTGCCCCTCCTGCCCCTCCTGCCCCTCCTCCTGCTCCTGCCCCTCCTCCTGCTCCTGCCCC
TCCTGCCCCTCCTGCCCCTCCTGCCCCTCCTCCTGCTCCTGCCCCTCCTCCTGCTCCTGCCCCTCCTGCT
CCTGCCCCTCCCGCTCCTGCTCCTGCTCCTGTTCCACCGTGGGTCCCTTTGCAGCCAATGCAACTTGGAC
GTTTTTGGGGTCTCCGGACACCATCTCTATGTCTTGGCCCTGATCCTGAGCCGCCCGGGGCTCCTGGTCT
TCCGCCTCCTCGTCCTCGTCCTCTTCCCCGTCCTCGTCCATGGTTATCACCCCCTCTTCTTTGAGGTCCA
CTGCCGCCGGAGCCTTCTGGTCCAGATGTGTCTCCCTTCTCTCCTAGGCCATTTCCAGGTCCTGTACCTG
GCCCCTCGTCAGACATGATTCACACTAAAAGAGATCAATAGACATCTTTATTAGACGACGCTCAGTGAAT
ACAGGGAGTGCAGACTCCTGCCCCCTCCAACAGCCCCCCCACCCTCATCCCCTTCATGGTCGCTGTCAGA
CAGATCCAGGTCTGAAAATTCCCCATCCTCCGAACCATCCTCGTCCTCATCACCAATTACTCGCAGCCCG
GAAAACTCCCGCTGAACATCCTCAAGATTTGCGTCCTGAGCCTCAAGCCAGGCCTCAAATTCCTCGTCCC
CCTTTTTGCTGGACGGTAGGGATGGGGATTCTCGGGACCCCTCCTCTTCCTCTTCAAGGTCACCAGACAG
AGATGCTACTGGGGCAACGGAAGAAAAGCTGGGTGCGGCCTGTGAGGATCAGCTTATCGATGATAAGCTG
TCAAACATGAGAATTCTTGAAGACGAAAGGGCCTCGTGATACGCCTATTTTTATAGGTTAATGTCATGAT
AATAATGGTTTCTTAGACGTCAGGTGGCACTTTTCGGGGAAATGTGCGCGGAACCCCTATTTGTTTATTT
TTCTAAATACATTCAAATATGTATCCGCTCATGAGACAATAACCCTGATAAATGCTTCAATAATATTGAA
AAAGGAAGAGTATGAGTATTCAACATTTCCGTGTCGCCCTTATTCCCTTTTTTGCGGCATTTTGCCTTCC
TGTTTTTGCTCACCCAGAAACGCTGGTGAAAGTAAAAGATGCTGAAGATCAGTTGGGTGCACGAGTGGGT
TACATCGAACTGGATCTCAACAGCGGTAAGATCCTTGAGAGTTTTCGCCCCGAAGAACGTTTTCCAATGA
TGAGCACTTTTAAAGTTCTGCTATGTGGCGCGGTATTATCCCGTGTTGACGCCGGGCAAGAGCAACTCGG
TCGCCGCATACACTATTCTCAGAATGACTTGGTTGAGTACTCACCAGTCACAGAAAAGCATCTTACGGAT
GGCATGACAGTAAGAGAATTATGCAGTGCTGCCATAACCATGAGTGATAACACTGCGGCCAACTTACTTC
TGACAACGATCGGAGGACCGAAGGAGCTAACCGCTTTTTTGCACAACATGGGGGATCATGTAACTCGCCT
TGATCGTTGGGAACCGGAGCTGAATGAAGCCATACCAAACGACGAGCGTGACACCACGATGCCTGCAGCA
ATGGCAACAACGTTGCGCAAACTATTAACTGGCGAACTACTTACTCTAGCTTCCCGGCAACAATTAATAG
ACTGGATGGAGGCGGATAAAGTTGCAGGACCACTTCTGCGCTCGGCCCTTCCGGCTGGCTGGTTTATTGC
TGATAAATCTGGAGCCGGTGAGCGTGGGTCTCGCGGTATCATTGCAGCACTGGGGCCAGATGGTAAGCCC
TCCCGTATCGTAGTTATCTACACGACGGGGAGTCAGGCAACTATGGATGAACGAAATAGACAGATCGCTG
AGATAGGTGCCTCACTGATTAAGCATTGGTAACTGTCAGACCAAGTTTACTCATATATACTTTAGATTGA
TTTAAAACTTCATTTTTAATTTAAAAGGATCTAGGTGAAGATCCTTTTTGATAATCTCATGACCAAAATC
CCTTAACGTGAGTTTTCGTTCCACTGAGCGTCAGACCCCGTAGAAAAGATCAAAGGATCTTCTTGAGATC
CTTTTTTTCTGCGCGTAATCTGCTGCTTGCAAACAAAAAAACCACCGCTACCAGCGGTGGTTTGTTTGCC
GGATCAAGAGCTACCAACTCTTTTTCCGAAGGTAACTGGCTTCAGCAGAGCGCAGATACCAAATACTGTC
CTTCTAGTGTAGCCGTAGTTAGGCCACCACTTCAAGAACTCTGTAGCACCGCCTACATACCTCGCTCTGC
TAATCCTGTTACCAGTGGCTGCTGCCAGTGGCGATAAGTCGTGTCTTACCGGGTTGGACTCAAGACGATA
GTTACCGGATAAGGCGCAGCGGTCGGGCTGAACGGGGGGTTCGTGCACACAGCCCAGCTTGGAGCGAACG
ACCTACACCGAACTGAGATACCTACAGCGTGAGCTATGAGAAAGCGCCACGCTTCCCGAAGGGAGAAAGG
CGGACAGGTATCCGGTAAGCGGCAGGGTCGGAACAGGAGAGCGCACGAGGGAGCTTCCAGGGGGAAACGC
CTGGTATCTTTATAGTCCTGTCGGGTTTCGCCACCTCTGACTTGAGCGTCGATTTTTGTGATGCTCGTCA
GGGGGGCGGAGCCTATGGAAAAACGCCAGCAACGCGGCCTTTTTACGGTTCCTGGCCTTTTGCTGGCCTT
GAAGCTGTCCCTGATGGTCGTCATCTACCTGCCTGGACAGCATGGCCTGCAACGCGGGCATCCCGATGCC
GCCGGAAGCGAGAAGAATCATAATGGGGAAGGCCATCCAGCCTCGCGTCGCGAACGCCAGCAAGACGTAG
CCCAGCGCGTCGGCCCCGAGATGCGCCGCGTGCGGCTGCTGGAGATGGCGGACGCGATGGATATGTTCTG
CCAAGGGTTGGTTTGCGCATTCACAGTTCTCCGCAAGAATTGATTGGCTCCAATTCTTGGAGTGGTGAAT
CCGTTAGCGAGGTGCCGCCCTGCTTCATCCCCGTGGCCCGTTGCTCGCGTTTGCTGGCGGTGTCCCCGGA
AGAAATATATTTGCATGTCTTTAGTTCTATGATGACACAAACCCCGCCCAGCGTCTTGTCATTGGCGAAT
TCGAACACGCAGATGCAGTCGGGGCGGCGCGGTCCGAGGTCCACTTCGCATATTAAGGTGACGCGTGTGG
CCTCGAACACCGAGCGACCCTGCAGCGACCCGCTTAACAGCGTCAACAGCGTGCCGCAGATCCCGGGGGG
CAATGAGATATGAAAAAGCCTGAACTCACCGCGACGTCTGTCGAGAAGTTTCTGATCGAAAAGTTCGACA
GCGTCTCCGACCTGATGCAGCTCTCGGAGGGCGAAGAATCTCGTGCTTTCAGCTTCGATGTAGGAGGGCG
TGGATATGTCCTGCGGGTAAATAGCTGCGCCGATGGTTTCTACAAAGATCGTTATGTTTATCGGCACTTT
GCATCGGCCGCGCTCCCGATTCCGGAAGTGCTTGACATTGGGGAATTCAGCGAGAGCCTGACCTATTGCA
TCTCCCGCCGTGCACAGGGTGTCACGTTGCAAGACCTGCCTGAAACCGAACTGCCCGCTGTTCTGCAGCC
GGTCGCGGAGGCCATGGATGCGATCGCTGCGGCCGATCTTAGCCAGACGAGCGGGTTCGGCCCATTCGGA
CCGCAAGGAATCGGTCAATACACTACATGGCGTGATTTCATATGCGCGATTGCTGATCCCCATGTGTATC
ACTGGCAAACTGTGATGGACGACACCGTCAGTGCGTCCGTCGCGCAGGCTCTCGATGAGCTGATGCTTTG
GGCCGAGGACTGCCCCGAAGTCCGGCACCTCGTGCACGCGGATTTCGGCTCCAACAATGTCCTGACGGAC
AATGGCCGCATAACAGCGGTCATTGACTGGAGCGAGGCGATGTTCGGGGATTCCCAATACGAGGTCGCCA
ACATCTTCTTCTGGAGGCCGTGGTTGGCTTGTATGGAGCAGCAGACGCGCTACTTCGAGCGGAGGCATCC
GGAGCTTGCAGGATCGCCGCGGCTCCGGGCGTATATGCTCCGCATTGGTCTTGACCAACTCTATCAGAGC
TTGGTTGACGGCAATTTCGATGATGCAGCTTGGGCGCAGGGTCGATGCGACGCAATCGTCCGATCCGGAG
CCGGGACTGTCGGGCGTACACAAATCGCCCGCAGAAGCGCGGCCGTCTGGACCGATGGCTGTGTAGAAGT
ACTCGCCGATAGTGGAAACCGACGCCCCAGCACTCGTCCGGATCGGGAGATGGGGGAGGCTAACTGAAAC
ACGGAAGGAGACAATACCGGAAGGAACCCGCGCTATGACGGCAATAAAAAGACAGAATAAAACGCACGGG
TGTTGGGTCGTTTGTTCATAAACGCGGGGTTCGGTCCCAGGGCTGGCACTCTGTCGATACCCCACCGAGA
CCCCATTGGGGCCAATACGCCCGCGTTTCTTCCTTTTCCCCACCCCACCCCCCAAGTTCGGGTGAAGGCC
CAGGGCTCGCAGCCAACGTCGGGGCGGCAGGCCCTGCCATAGCCACTGGCCCCGTGGGTTAGGGACGGGG
TCCCCCATGGGGAATGGTTTATGGTTCGTGGGGGTTATTATTTTGGGCGTTGCGTGGGGTCAGGTCCACG
ACTGGACTGAGCAGACAGACCCATGGTTTTTGGATGGCCTGGGCATGGACCGCATGTACTGGCGCGACAC
GAACACCGGGCGTCTGTGGCTGCCAAACACCCCCGACCCCCAAAAACCACCGCGCGGATTTCTGGCGTGC
CAAGCTAGTCGACCAATTCTCATGTTTGACAGCTTATCATCGCAGATCCGGGCAACGTTGTTGCCATTGC
TGCAGGCGCAGAACTGGTAGGTATGGAAGATCTATACATTGAATCAATATTGGCAATTAGCCATATTAGT
CATTGGTTATATAGCATAAATCAATATTGGCTATTGGCCATTGCATACGTTGTATCTATATCATAATATG
TACATTTATATTGGCTCATGTCCAATATGACCGCCATGTTGACATTGATTATTGACTAGTTATTAATAGT
AATCAATTACGGGGTCATTAGTTCATAGCCCATATATGGAGTTCCGCGTTACATAACTTACGGTAAATGG
CCCGCCTGGCTGACCGCCCAACGACCCCCGCCCATTGACGTCAATAATGACGTATGTTCCCATAGTAACG
CCAATAGGGACTTTCCATTGACGTCAATGGGTGGAGTATTTACGGTAAACTGCCCACTTGGCAGTACATC
AAGTGTATCATATGCCAAGTCCGCCCCCTATTGACGTCAATGACGGTAAATGGCCCGCCTGGCATTATGC
CCAGTACATGACCTTACGGGACTTTCCTACTTGGCAGTACATCTACGTATTAGTCATCGCTATTACCATG
GTGATGCGGTTTTGGCAGTACACCAATGGGCGTGGATAGCGGTTTGACTCACGGGGATTTCCAAGTCTCC
ACCCCATTGACGTCAATGGGAGTTTGTTTTGGCACCAAAATCAACGGGACTTTCCAAAATGTCGTAATAA
CCCCGCCCCGTTGACGCAAATGGGCGGTAGGCGTGTACGGTGGGAGGTCTATATAAGCAGAGCTCGTTTA
GTGAACCGTCAGATCTCTAGAAGCTGGGTACCAGCTGCTAGC
Features (pLannotate 1.2.2; 22 found; start..end, strand, type, name):
     19..2598    +  CDS            env: ENV_HV1V9 - Experimental evidence at protein level: Swiss-Prot protein existence level 1. [Transmembrane protein gp41]: Acts as a class I viral fusion protein. Under the current model, the protein has at least 3 conformational states: pre-fusion native state, pre-hairpin intermediate state, and post-fusion hairpin state. During fusion of viral and target intracellular membranes, the coiled coil regions (heptad repeats) assume a trimer-of-hairpins structure, positioning the fusion peptide in close proximity to the C-terminal region of the ectodomain. The formation of this structure appears to d
   2627..2761    -  polyA_signal   SV40 poly(A) signal: SV40 polyadenylation signal
   2784..2867    -  CDS            large T antigen (fragment): large T antigen from SV40 (simian virus 40)
   2870..2910    +  CDS            rop (fragment): Rop protein, which maintains plasmids at low copy number; rop
   3022..3040    -  misc_feature   MCS (fragment): pUC18/19 multiple cloning site
   3486..5275    -  rep_origin     oriP: Epstein-Barr virus oriP replication origin (Yates et al., 2000)
   5280..5498    -  CDS            gL (fragment): GL_EBVB9 - Experimental evidence at protein level: Swiss-Prot protein existence level 1. The heterodimer glycoprotein H-glycoprotein L is required for the fusion of viral and plasma membranes leading to virus entry into the host cell. Acts as a functional inhibitor of gH and maintains gH in an inhibited form. Upon binding to host integrins, gL dissociates from gH leading to activation of the viral fusion glycoproteins gB and gH. Fusion of EBV with B-lymphocytes requires the additional receptor- binding protein gp42, which forms a complex with gH/gL. The heterodimer gH/gL targets also host EPHA
   5581..7506    -  CDS            EBNA1: Epstein-Barr nuclear antigen 1, also known as EBNA-1 crucial for latent viral infection, and for episomal amplification of vectors containing the oriP origin (Okita et al., 2013)
   7544..7888    -  CDS            BRRF2_EBVB9 (fragment): Protein inferred from homology: Swiss-Prot protein existence level 3. From Epstein-Barr virus (strain B95-8) (HHV-4) (Human herpesvirus 4).
   7891..7914    -  promoter       tet promoter (fragment): E. coli promoter for tetracycline efflux protein gene
   8027..8131    +  promoter       AmpR promoter: bla
   8132..8992    +  CDS            AmpR: β-lactamase; bla; confers resistance to ampicillin, carbenicillin, and related antibiotics
   9163..9751    +  rep_origin     ori: high-copy-number ColE1/pMB1/pBR322/pUC origin of replication
   9797..9955    -  CDS            TcR (fragment): tetracycline efflux protein; tet; confers resistance to tetracycline
  10076..10276   -  CDS            MDV035 (fragment): UL24_GAHVM - Protein inferred from homology: Swiss-Prot protein existence level 3. May play a role in the dispersal of host nucleolin from the nucleolus throughout the nucleus leading to a decrease in ribosome biogenesis. From Gallid herpesvirus 2 (strain Chicken/Md5/ATCC VR-987) (GaHV-2) (Marek's disease herpesvirus type 1).
  10265..10327   +  promoter       Mini-TK promoter: minimal herpes simplex virus (HSV) thymidine kinase promoter
  10370..11407   +  CDS            HygR: hygromycin B phosphotransferase confers resistance to hygromycin
  11449..11497   +  polyA_signal   HSV TK poly(A) signal: herpes simplex virus thymidine kinase polyadenylation signal (Cole and Stacy, 1985)
  11697..11921   +  CDS            gH (fragment): GH_HHV11 - Experimental evidence at protein level: Swiss-Prot protein existence level 1. The heterodimer glycoprotein H-glycoprotein L is required for the fusion of viral and plasma membranes leading to virus entry into the host cell. Following initial binding to host receptor, membrane fusion is mediated by the fusion machinery composed of gB and the heterodimer gH/gL. May also be involved in the fusion between the virion envelope and the outer nuclear membrane during virion morphogenesis. From Human herpesvirus 1 (strain 17) (HHV-1) (Human herpes simplex virus 1).
  11952..11977   -  CDS            bla(M) (fragment): β-lactamase lacking the signal sequence; bla(M); allows cytosolic expression of β-lactamase
  12151..12530   +  enhancer       CMV enhancer: human cytomegalovirus immediate early enhancer
  12532..12731   +  promoter       CMV promoter: human cytomegalovirus (CMV) immediate early promoter
