[The description below was written by a language model from this plasmid's Addgene catalogue record and pLannotate feature annotations shown in this document.]
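Description:
pCEP4-CH115gp160 is a mammalian expression plasmid of about 12.8 kb, built on the Invitrogen pCEP4 episomal backbone, that encodes the full-length envelope glycoprotein (Env, gp160) of the HIV-1 isolate CH115. The insert is a codon-optimized synthetic gene of roughly 2.6 kb cloned between NheI and XhoI sites, with a CD5 leader peptide at the N terminus, which would serve as the secretory signal directing Env into the secretory pathway for display at the cell surface. Transcription is driven by the human cytomegalovirus immediate-early enhancer and promoter, which lie just upstream of the env open reading frame across the plasmid's numbering origin, and is terminated by an SV40 polyadenylation signal.

The backbone carries the Epstein-Barr virus oriP replication origin together with the EBNA1 coding sequence, a pairing that lets the plasmid persist as an extrachromosomal episome in permissive primate cells rather than requiring integration. Mammalian cells carrying it can be selected with hygromycin through a hygromycin B phosphotransferase cassette flanked by an HSV thymidine kinase promoter and poly(A) signal. In E. coli the plasmid replicates from a high-copy ColE1/pUC-type origin and is selected with ampicillin via β-lactamase. The many short annotated fragments (herpesvirus gL, gH and BRRF2, SV40 large T, rop, TcR and others) are most likely remnants of the viral and bacterial segments used to build pCEP4, not functional genes. The associated study concerns conformational engineering of Env based on mutational tolerance in the CD4- and PG16-bound states, which suggests use of this plasmid for expressing Env in cultured cells to examine receptor and antibody binding.
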