Addgene plasmid #123280: pCEP4-CH115gp160
Purpose: Mammalian expression plasmid for Env from the CH115 HIV-1 isolate
Depositing lab: Erik Procko. Publication: Conformational engineering of HIV-1 Env based on mutational tolerance in the CD4 and PG16 bound states. Heredia JD, Park J, Choi H, Gill KS, Procko E. J Virol. 2019 Mar 20. pii: JVI.00219-19. doi: 10.1128/JVI.00219-19. PubMed 30894475.
Backbone
  Vector backbone: pCEP4
  Backbone manufacturer: Invitrogen
  Backbone size w/o insert (bp): 10393
  Total vector size (bp): 12782
  Vector type: Mammalian Expression
  Selectable markers: Hygromycin
Growth in bacteria
  Bacterial resistance: Ampicillin, 100 μg/mL
  Growth temperature: 37°C
  Growth strain: DH5alpha
  Copy number: High Copy
Gene/Insert
  Gene/Insert name: HIV-1 (CH115) Env (alt names: gp160; Env)
  Species: Human immunodeficiency virus 1
  Insert size (bp): 2607
  Mutation: Codon-optimized synthetic gene
  GenBank ID: EF117263
  Promoter: CMV
  Tag / fusion protein: CD5 leader peptide (N terminal on insert)
  Cloning method: Restriction Enzyme; 5′ cloning site NheI (not destroyed); 3′ cloning site XhoI (not destroyed)
  Sequencing primers: 5′ CMV_fwd; 3′ EBV_rev
Terms and licenses: Academic/Nonprofit Terms; Industry Terms: Not Available to Industry
How to cite: pCEP4-CH115gp160 was a gift from Erik Procko (Addgene plasmid # 123280 ; http://n2t.net/addgene:123280 ; RRID:Addgene_123280)
