>Addgene plasmid #123280 | pCEP4-CH115gp160 | addgene partial sequence | sequence record 239682 | Addgene Partial NGS Result
CCTGCTCCTGCTCCTGTTCCACCGTGGGTCCCTTTGCAGCCAATGCAACTTGGACGTTTTTGGGGTCTCC
GGACACCATCTCTATGTCTTGGCCCTGATCCTGAGCCGCCCGGGGCTCCTGGTCTTCCGCCTCCTCGTCC
TCGTCCTCTTCCCCGTCCTCGTCCATGGTTATCACCCCCTCTTCTTTGAGGTCCACTGCCGCCGGAGCCT
TCTGGTCCAGATGTGTCTCCCTTCTCTCCTAGGCCATTTCCAGGTCCTGTACCTGGCCCCTCGTCAGACA
TGATTCACACTAAAAGAGATCAATAGACATCTTTATTAGACGACGCTCAGTGAATACAGGGAGTGCAGAC
TCCTGCCCCCTCCAACAGCCCCCCCACCCTCATCCCCTTCATGGTCGCTGTCAGACAGATCCAGGTCTGA
AAATTCCCCATCCTCCGAACCATCCTCGTCCTCATCACCAATTACTCGCAGCCCGGAAAACTCCCGCTGA
ACATCCTCAAGATTTGCGTCCTGAGCCTCAAGCCAGGCCTCAAATTCCTCGTCCCCCTTTTTGCTGGACG
GTAGGGATGGGGATTCTCGGGACCCCTCCTCTTCCTCTTCAAGGTCACCAGACAGAGATGCTACTGGGGC
AACGGAAGAAAAGCTGGGTGCGGCCTGTGAGGATCAGCTTATCGATGATAAGCTGTCAAACATGAGAATT
CTTGAAGACGAAAGGGCCTCGTGATACGCCTATTTTTATAGGTTAATGTCATGATAATAATGGTTTCTTA
GACGTCAGGTGGCACTTTTCGGGGAAATGTGCGCGGAACCCCTATTTGTTTATTTTTCTAAATACATTCA
AATATGTATCCGCTCATGAGACAATAACCCTGATAAATGCTTCAATAATATTGAAAAAGGAAGAGTATGA
GTATTCAACATTTCCGTGTCGCCCTTATTCCCTTTTTTGCGGCATTTTGCCTTCCTGTTTTTGCTCACCC
AGAAACGCTGGTGAAAGTAAAAGATGCTGAAGATCAGTTGGGTGCACGAGTGGGTTACATCGAACTGGAT
CTCAACAGCGGTAAGATCCTTGAGAGTTTTCGCCCCGAAGAACGTTTTCCAATGATGAGCACTTTTAAAG
TTCTGCTATGTGGCGCGGTATTATCCCGTGTTGACGCCGGGCAAGAGCAACTCGGTCGCCGCATACACTA
TTCTCAGAATGACTTGGTTGAGTACTCACCAGTCACAGAAAAGCATCTTACGGATGGCATGACAGTAAGA
GAATTATGCAGTGCTGCCATAACCATGAGTGATAACACTGCGGCCAACTTACTTCTGACAACGATCGGAG
GACCGAAGGAGCTAACCGCTTTTTTGCACAACATGGGGGATCATGTAACTCGCCTTGATCGTTGGGAACC
GGAGCTGAATGAAGCCATACCAAACGACGAGCGTGACACCACGATGCCTGCAGCAATGGCAACAACGTTG
CGCAAACTATTAACTGGCGAACTACTTACTCTAGCTTCCCGGCAACAATTAATAGACTGGATGGAGGCGG
ATAAAGTTGCAGGACCACTTCTGCGCTCGGCCCTTCCGGCTGGCTGGTTTATTGCTGATAAATCTGGAGC
CGGTGAGCGTGGGTCTCGCGGTATCATTGCAGCACTGGGGCCAGATGGTAAGCCCTCCCGTATCGTAGTT
ATCTACACGACGGGGAGTCAGGCAACTATGGATGAACGAAATAGACAGATCGCTGAGATAGGTGCCTCAC
TGATTAAGCATTGGTAACTGTCAGACCAAGTTTACTCATATATACTTTAGATTGATTTAAAACTTCATTT
TTAATTTAAAAGGATCTAGGTGAAGATCCTTTTTGATAATCTCATGACCAAAATCCCTTAACGTGAGTTT
TCGTTCCACTGAGCGTCAGACCCCGTAGAAAAGATCAAAGGATCTTCTTGAGATCCTTTTTTTCTGCGCG
TAATCTGCTGCTTGCAAACAAAAAAACCACCGCTACCAGCGGTGGTTTGTTTGCCGGATCAAGAGCTACC
AACTCTTTTTCCGAAGGTAACTGGCTTCAGCAGAGCGCAGATACCAAATACTGTCCTTCTAGTGTAGCCG
TAGTTAGGCCACCACTTCAAGAACTCTGTAGCACCGCCTACATACCTCGCTCTGCTAATCCTGTTACCAG
TGGCTGCTGCCAGTGGCGATAAGTCGTGTCTTACCGGGTTGGACTCAAGACGATAGTTACCGGATAAGGC
GCAGCGGTCGGGCTGAACGGGGGGTTCGTGCACACAGCCCAGCTTGGAGCGAACGACCTACACCGAACTG
AGATACCTACAGCGTGAGCTATGAGAAAGCGCCACGCTTCCCGAAGGGAGAAAGGCGGACAGGTATCCGG
TAAGCGGCAGGGTCGGAACAGGAGAGCGCACGAGGGAGCTTCCAGGGGGAAACGCCTGGTATCTTTATAG
TCCTGTCGGGTTTCGCCACCTCTGACTTGAGCGTCGATTTTTGTGATGCTCGTCAGGGGGGCGGAGCCTA
TGGAAAAACGCCAGCAACGCGGCCTTTTTACGGTTCCTGGCCTTTTGCTGGCCTTGAAGCTGTCCCTGAT
GGTCGTCATCTACCTGCCTGGACAGCATGGCCTGCAACGCGGGCATCCCGATGCCGCCGGAAGCGAGAAG
AATCATAATGGGGAAGGCCATCCAGCCTCGCGTCGCGAACGCCAGCAAGACGTAGCCCAGCGCGTCGGCC
CCGAGATGCGCCGCGTGCGGCTGCTGGAGATGGCGGACGCGATGGATATGTTCTGCCAAGGGTTGGTTTG
CGCATTCACAGTTCTCCGCAAGAATTGATTGGCTCCAATTCTTGGAGTGGTGAATCCGTTAGCGAGGTGC
CGCCCTGCTTCATCCCCGTGGCCCGTTGCTCGCGTTTGCTGGCGGTGTCCCCGGAAGAAATATATTTGCA
TGTCTTTAGTTCTATGATGACACAAACCCCGCCCAGCGTCTTGTCATTGGCGAATTCGAACACGCAGATG
CAGTCGGGGCGGCGCGGTCCGAGGTCCACTTCGCATATTAAGGTGACGCGTGTGGCCTCGAACACCGAGC
GACCCTGCAGCGACCCGCTTAACAGCGTCAACAGCGTGCCGCAGATCCCGGGGGGCAATGAGATATGAAA
AAGCCTGAACTCACCGCGACGTCTGTCGAGAAGTTTCTGATCGAAAAGTTCGACAGCGTCTCCGACCTGA
TGCAGCTCTCGGAGGGCGAAGAATCTCGTGCTTTCAGCTTCGATGTAGGAGGGCGTGGATATGTCCTGCG
GGTAAATAGCTGCGCCGATGGTTTCTACAAAGATCGTTATGTTTATCGGCACTTTGCATCGGCCGCGCTC
CCGATTCCGGAAGTGCTTGACATTGGGGAATTCAGCGAGAGCCTGACCTATTGCATCTCCCGCCGTGCAC
AGGGTGTCACGTTGCAAGACCTGCCTGAAACCGAACTGCCCGCTGTTCTGCAGCCGGTCGCGGAGGCCAT
GGATGCGATCGCTGCGGCCGATCTTAGCCAGACGAGCGGGTTCGGCCCATTCGGACCGCAAGGAATCGGT
CAATACACTACATGGCGTGATTTCATATGCGCGATTGCTGATCCCCATGTGTATCACTGGCAAACTGTGA
TGGACGACACCGTCAGTGCGTCCGTCGCGCAGGCTCTCGATGAGCTGATGCTTTGGGCCGAGGACTGCCC
CGAAGTCCGGCACCTCGTGCACGCGGATTTCGGCTCCAACAATGTCCTGACGGACAATGGCCGCATAACA
GCGGTCATTGACTGGAGCGAGGCGATGTTCGGGGATTCCCAATACGAGGTCGCCAACATCTTCTTCTGGA
GGCCGTGGTTGGCTTGTATGGAGCAGCAGACGCGCTACTTCGAGCGGAGGCATCCGGAGCTTGCAGGATC
GCCGCGGCTCCGGGCGTATATGCTCCGCATTGGTCTTGACCAACTCTATCAGAGCTTGGTTGACGGCAAT
TTCGATGATGCAGCTTGGGCGCAGGGTCGATGCGACGCAATCGTCCGATCCGGAGCCGGGACTGTCGGGC
GTACACAAATCGCCCGCAGAAGCGCGGCCGTCTGGACCGATGGCTGTGTAGAAGTACTCGCCGATAGTGG
AAACCGACGCCCCAGCACTCGTCCGGATCGGGAGATGGGGGAGGCTAACTGAAACACGGAAGGAGACAAT
ACCGGAAGGAACCCGCGCTATGACGGCAATAAAAAGACAGAATAAAACGCACGGGTGTTGGGTCGTTTGT
TCATAAACGCGGGGTTCGGTCCCAGGGCTGGCACTCTGTCGATACCCCACCGAGACCCCATTGGGGCCAA
TACGCCCGCGTTTCTTCCTTTTCCCCACCCCACCCCCCAAGTTCGGGTGAAGGCCCAGGGCTCGCAGCCA
ACGTCGGGGCGGCAGGCCCTGCCATAGCCACTGGCCCCGTGGGTTAGGGACGGGGTCCCCCATGGGGAAT
GGTTTATGGTTCGTGGGGGTTATTATTTTGGGCGTTGCGTGGGGTCAGGTCCACGACTGGACTGAGCAGA
CAGACCCATGGTTTTTGGATGGCCTGGGCATGGACCGCATGTACTGGCGCGACACGAACACCGGGCGTCT
GTGGCTGCCAAACACCCCCGACCCCCAAAAACCACCGCGCGGATTTCTGGCGTGCCAAGCTAGTCGACCA
ATTCTCATGTTTGACAGCTTATCATCGCAGATCCGGGCAACGTTGTTGCCATTGCTGCAGGCGCAGAACT
GGTAGGTATGGAAGATCTATACATTGAATCAATATTGGCAATTAGCCATATTAGTCATTGGTTATATAGC
ATAAATCAATATTGGCTATTGGCCATTGCATACGTTGTATCTATATCATAATATGTACATTTATATTGGC
TCATGTCCAATATGACCGCCATGTTGACATTGATTATTGACTAGTTATTAATAGTAATCAATTACGGGGT
CATTAGTTCATAGCCCATATATGGAGTTCCGCGTTACATAACTTACGGTAAATGGCCCGCCTGGCTGACC
GCCCAACGACCCCCGCCCATTGACGTCAATAATGACGTATGTTCCCATAGTAACGCCAATAGGGACTTTC
CATTGACGTCAATGGGTGGAGTATTTACGGTAAACTGCCCACTTGGCAGTACATCAAGTGTATCATATGC
CAAGTCCGCCCCCTATTGACGTCAATGACGGTAAATGGCCCGCCTGGCATTATGCCCAGTACATGACCTT
ACGGGACTTTCCTACTTGGCAGTACATCTACGTATTAGTCATCGCTATTACCATGGTGATGCGGTTTTGG
CAGTACACCAATGGGCGTGGATAGCGGTTTGACTCACGGGGATTTCCAAGTCTCCACCCCATTGACGTCA
ATGGGAGTTTGTTTTGGCACCAAAATCAACGGGACTTTCCAAAATGTCGTAATAACCCCGCCCCGTTGAC
GCAAATGGGCGGTAGGCGTGTACGGTGGGAGGTCTATATAAGCAGAGCTCGTTTAGTGAACCGTCAGATC
TCTAGAAGCTGGGTACCAGCTGCTAGCGCCACCATGCCGATGGGCTCCCTTCAACCGCTCGCTACGCTGT
ATCTTCTCGGCATGTTGGTCGCTAGTGTGCTGGCTGTCGGTAATCTTTGGGTTACAGTGTACTATGGTGT
ACCAGTGTGGAGAGAGGCAACCACTACTCTTTTCTGTGCTTCCGACGCCAAAGCTTATGACGCGGAAGTT
CACAATGTTTGGGCAACGCATGCCTGCGTACCTACAGACCCCAACCCCCTCGAAATTGATCTCAAAAATG
TTACTGAGAACTTTAATATGTGGGAAAATAAGATGGTGGATCAAATGCATGAAGATGTAATCAGTCTTTG
GGACCAGAGCTTGAAGCCATGCGTGAAACTGACGCCCTTGTGTGTGACATTGGAATGCTCTAATGTAACC
TTGGAACGGTCAAATGTTTCAAGTAGTAATGACACCCAGAATAGAACGCACCATGAGTCCATCAAAGAGA
TGAAAAATTGCAGCTTCAACGCTACCACCGAGCTCCGAGATAAAAAGCAAAAGGTGCACGCACTCTTTTA
TCGCTTGGACATCGTACCGTTGGACGAGAAGAAAAATAGCAGCGAAAATTCTTCCGAAAGTTACAGGCTC
ATCAATTGTAATACCAGTGCAATAACACAGGCGTGTCCAAAGGTCACTTTCGATCCGATCCCAATCCACT
ACTGCACTCCAGCAGGATATGCGATACTCAAGTGTAAGGACAAGATGTTCAATGGAACCGGACCTTGCCA
TAATGTGTCAACAGTCCAGTGTACGCACGGAATTAAGCCAGTGGTATCTACGCAGCTTCTCTTGAACGGT
AGCCTCGCCGAGGGGGAGATAATAATTCGATCAGAGAACTTGACAGACAATGCAAAGATAATCATAGTAC
ATCTGAATCAATCTGTAGAAATCAACTGCACACGGCCCTCCAATAACACTAGACAGAGTATCAGAATCGG
GCCGGGGCAAACCTTTTACGCCACTGGAGAGATCATCGGCGACATTAGACAGGCGCACTGTAACATCAGC
AGGGCGAGGTGGAATGAAACCCTTCAAAAGGTGGGTAAAAAACTCGCTGAGCACTTTCAGAATAAGACAA
TCAAGTTTAACTCATCTTCAGGAGGAGATCTCGAAATTACAACTCACAGTTTCAATTGCAGAGGCGAGTT
TTTCTATTGCAACACTTCAGGTCTCTTCAACGGCACATACATGCCCAACGGCACTTTTATCGGGGCCGAA
GGCAATTCAACTATAACAATTCCTTGCCGAATAAAGCAAATCATTAATATGTGGCAAGAAGTAGGCAGAG
CCATGTACGCCCCTCCAATCGCTGGCAATATAACCTGTAATAGTAATATCACTGGCCTGCTCCTCGTCAG
GGACGGGGGTAATATCATTGGGCAAAATAATACTGAGACGTTCAGGCCGCTTGGGGGTAACATGAAAGAT
AATTGGAGAAGTGAACTTTATAAATATAAGGTAGTGGAAATAAAGCCCTTGGGCATAGCTCCCACCGACG
CGAAGCGGAGGGTCGTAGAACGAGAGAAGCGCGCGGTGGGTTTGGGTGCCGTATTTCTGGGATTCCTTGG
AGCCGCTGGATCCACAATGGGGGCGGCGTCTCTCACGCTCACAGTTCAAGCGAGGCAACTTCTGAGTGGA
ATCGTACAGCAACAGAACAACCTGCTTAGAGCGATCGAAGCTCAGCAGCATTTGCTTCAATTGACTGTAT
GGGGGATCAAGCAGCTGCAGGCCAGGGTGCTTGCCATTGAGCGGTACTTGCAAGACCAGCAATTGCTGGG
GATCTGGGGTTGTAGCGGAAAACTTATTTGCACGACCGCCGTACCGTGGAACGATTCATGGAGCAACAAG
TCCTTGACAGACATCTGGAACGGCACGACATGGATGCAATGGGATAAGGAGATTAGCACATACACCGACA
TCATATATTCCCTGCTTGAAGACTCACAGATTCAACAGGAAAAGAATGAGAAGGACCTGTTGGCTCTGGA
CTCATGGAAAAATTTGTGGAATTGGTTCTCCATCACAAACTGGCTGTGGTATATTAAGATATTCATAATG
ATTGTAGGGGGGCTTATCGGCTTGCGCATTATTTTTGCTGTGCTCTCCATAGTGAATCGGGTAAGGCAAG
GATACTCCCCGCTCTCCTTCCAGACACTTATACCTAATAGCGGCGGTCCTGACCGGTTGGGTCGCATTGA
AGAAGAAGGCGGCGAACAGGACAAAGACAGATCCATCCGCCTCGTATCTGGATTCCTCGCATTGGCGTGG
GACGATCTCCGGTCCCTCTGTCTGTTTAGTTATCACCGCCTGAGAGATTTCATTCTCCTGACTGCACGAG
TGGTGGAGCTGCTGGGACGGAATAGCCTTCGAGGGCTCCAGCGAGGTTGGGAGGCCCTTAAGTATCTGGG
CTCCCTGGTACAGTACTGGGGGCAAGAACTTAAGAAGAGCGCCATTTCACTGTTCGATACCATAGCTATT
GCCGTGGCAGAAGGTACTGATCGGATCATAGAGCTTGTACAAGGCTTTTGTAGGGCGATCTATAACATTC
CGAGACGCATTCGCCAGGGATTTGAGGCGGCATTGCAGTAGTAACTCGAGGCCGGCAAGGCCGGATCCAG
ACATGATAAGATACATTGATGAGTTTGGACAAACCACAACTAGAATGCAGTGAAAAAAATGCTTTATTTG
TGAAATTTGTGATGCTATTGCTTTATTTGTAACCATTATAAGCTGCAATAAACAAGTTAACAACAACAAT
TGCATTCATTTTATGTTTCAGGTTCAGGGGGAGGTGTGGGAGGTTTTTTAAAGCAAGTAAAACCTCTACA
AATGTGGTATGGCTGATTATGATCCGGCTGCCTCGCGCGTTTCGGTGATGACGGTGAAAACCTCTGACAC
ATGCAGCTCCCGGAGACGGTCACAGCTTGTCTGTAAGCGGATGCCGGGAGCAGACAAGCCCGTCAGGGCG
CGTCAGCGGGTGTTGGCGGGTGTCGGGGCGCAGCCATGAGGTCGACTCTAGAGGATCGATCCCCGCCCCG
GACGAACTAAACCTGACTACGACATCTCTGCCCCTTCTTCGCGGGGCAGTGCATGTAATCCCTTCAGTTG
GTTGGTACAACTTGCCAACTGGGCCCTGTTCCACATGTGACACGGGGGGGGACCAAACACAAAGGGGTTC
TCTGACTGTAGTTGACATCCTTATAAATGGATGTGCACATTTGCCAACACTGAGTGGCTTTCATCCTGGA
GCAGACTTTGCAGTCTGTGGACTGCAACACAACATTGCCTTTATGTGTAACTCTTGGCTGAAGCTCTTAC
ACCAATGCTGGGGGACATGTACCTCCCAGGGGCCCAGGAAGACTACGGGAGGCTACACCAACGTCAATCA
GAGGGGCCTGTGTAGCTACCGATAAGCGGACCCTCAAGAGGGCATTAGCAATAGTGTTTATAAGGCCCCC
TTGTTAACCCTAAACGGGTAGCATATGCTTCCCGGGTAGTAGTATATACTATCCAGACTAACCCTAATTC
AATAGCATATGTTACCCAACGGGAAGCATATGCTATCGAATTAGGGTTAGTAAAAGGGTCCTAAGGAACA
GCGATATCTCCCACCCCATGAGCTGTCACGGTTTTATTTACATGGGGTCAGGATTCCACGAGGGTAGTGA
ACCATTTTAGTCACAAGGGCAGTGGCTGAAGATCAAGGAGCGGGCAGTGAACTCTCCTGAATCTTCGCCT
GCTTCTTCATTCTCCTTCGTTTAGCTAATAGAATAACTGCTGAGTTGTGAACAGTAAGGTGTATGTGAGG
TGCTCGAAAACAAGGTTTCAGGTGACGCCCCCAGAATAAAATTTGGACGGGGGGTTCAGTGGTGGCATTG
TGCTATGACACCAATATAACCCTCACAAACCCCTTGGGCAATAAATACTAGTGTAGGAATGAAACATTCT
GAATATCTTTAACAATAGAAATCCATGGGGTGGGGACAAGCCGTAAAGACTGGATGTCCATCTCACACGA
ATTTATGGCTATGGGCAACACATAATCCTAGTGCAATATGATACTGGGGTTATTAAGATGTGTCCCAGGC
AGGGACCAAGACAGGTGAACCATGTTGTTACACTCTATTTGTAACAAGGGGAAAGAGAGTGGACGCCGAC
AGCAGCGGACTCCACTGGTTGTCTCTAACACCCCCGAAAATTAAACGGGGCTCCACGCCAATGGGGCCCA
TAAACAAAGACAAGTGGCCACTCTTTTTTTTGAAATTGTGGAGTGGGGGCACGCGTCAGCCCCCACACGC
CGCCCTGCGGTTTTGGACTGTAAAATAAGGGTGTAATAACTTGGCTGATTGTAACCCCGCTAACCACTGC
GGTCAAACCACTTGCCCACAAAACCACTAATGGCACCCCGGGGAATACCTGCATAAGTAGGTGGGCGGGC
CAAGATAGGGGCGCGATTGCTGCGATCTGGAGGACAAATTACACACACTTGCGCCTGAGCGCCAAGCACA
GGGTTGTTGGTCCTCATATTCACGAGGTCGCTGAGAGCACGGTGGGCTAATGTTGCCATGGGTAGCATAT
ACTACCCAAATATCTGGATAGCATATGCTATCCTAATCTATATCTGGGTAGCATAGGCTATCCTAATCTA
TATCTGGGTAGCATATGCTATCCTAATCTATATCTGGGTAGTATATGCTATCCT
